>Addgene plasmid #34377 | KHBD00233 | depositor partial sequence | sequence record 40944 | KHBD00233 sequence 1725 bps
ATGTCGGCGCAGGGTGAAGGGGGCGGTGCTGGCGGAAGCGGCGGCGGTGGTGCTGGTTCGGATGGAGGCG
GCAATGCTGGCCAAAGCTCCACGGGGAGTGGCACAGTGGCGGTCACCAACGGAGGCAACTCGTCCGCCAA
AAACCAGCTGCCGCTCACCCCGCGCTTCACCGCCGAGGAAAAGGAGGTCCTGTACACCCTGTTCCATTTG
CACGAGGAGGTCATCGATATCAAGCATCGCAAGAAGCAGCGCAACAAGTACTCCGTCCGAGAAACATGGG
ACAAGATCGTCAAGGACTTCAACTCGCACCCGCATGTGAGCGCCATGCGGAATATCAAGCAGATCCAGAA
ATTCTGGCTAAACTCCAGACTCCGCAAACAGTATCCGTACAGGGATGGCAGCTCCTCAAATCTCAGCTCT
GGTAGCGCCAAAATCAGCTCCGTATCCGTGTCCGTTGCGTCGGCGGTGCCACAACAGCAGCAGCAACAGC
ATCACCAGCAGCATGACAGCGTTAAGGTGGAACCCGAGTACCAGATTAGTCCCGATGCCTCCGAGCACAA
TCCACAGGCGGACACATTCGACGAGATCGAGATGGATGCCAACGATGTGAGCGAGATTGACGAGGACCCA
ATGGAGCAGCAGCAGCAACAGCAGCAGGAGGCTCAGGCCCAAGCCCAAGCCCAAGCCCAAGCTCAGGCCC
AAGTGCAATCCGCCGCCGCCGAGATGCAGAAGATGCAACAGGTGAACGCGGTGGCTGCGGCGGCGGCGGC
CAATGCCACCATGATCAACACCCACCAGATAAACGTGGACCAGATCAGTGCTGAGAAGCTGACTCTGAAT
GATCTGCTGCACTTCAAGACAGCTCGCCCCCGCGAGGAGATCATATTGATTAAGCACCCAGAGGCTACCG
CCACCCAGATCCACACCATACCCACCCAGGCGCAGCAGCATCCAATGGCCACAATTACCGCCGGCGGCTA
CAATCAGCAGATCATTAGTGAGATCAAGCCCCAGCAAATCACTTTGGCCCAGTACCAGGCTCAGCAGCAA
CAGCAGGCTCAAGCGCAGGCCCAGGCCCAAGCGCAGGCTCAAGCGCAAGCTCAGGCACAAGCCCAGGCCC
AAGCACAGGCGCAACAGCTTGCCCAGCAGCAACTTGCTGCCGCTCAACATCAGCAACTAGCCGCCGCCGT
CCAAGTGCATCACCAGCAGCAGCAGCAACAACAGGCGGCCGTTGCCGTCCAACAGCAACAGGCAGCAGCG
GCGGCGGCGGTTAAGATGCAACTAACCGCCGCCACGCCCACGTTTACCTTCAGCGCCCTGCCCACAGTTA
CGGCTGCTACGACAGTGCCGGCGGCGGTTCCAGTGCCTGTGGCCACTGCATCATCGGGATCTGCGAACTC
AGTGGCGGTCAACACATCAACAGCCTCCTCCGTGAGTATCAACAACACCAGCCTGGGCGGAGGAGGGGGT
AATGGAGCCACTAATGCGTCTGCTACCGCTGCGGACAGCTTCGAAGAGCGAATGAACTACTTCAAAATCC
GCGAGGCTGAACTGCGCTGCAAGGAGCAGCAGCTGGCCACAGAAGCCAAGCGCATTGAACTCAACAAGGC
GCAGGATGAACTCAAGTACATGAAGGAGGTGCATCGACTTCGAGTCGAGGAGCTGACAATGAAGATACGC
ATCCTGCAAAAAGAGGAGGAACAACTGCGGAAGTGCTCCACTTCA
