>Addgene plasmid #34377 | KHBD00233 | addgene partial sequence | sequence record 42086 | M13-Rev 5'-CAGGAAACAGCTATGACC-3'
ATTTTATTTTGACTGATAGTGACCTGTTCGTTGCAACAAATTGATAAGCAATGCTTTCTTATAATGCCAA
CTTTGTACAAGAAAGTTGGCAATGAAGTGGAGCACTTCCGCAGTTGTTCCTCCTCTTTTTGCAGGATGCG
TATCTTCATTGTCAGCTCCTCGACTCGAAGTCGATGCACCTCCTTCATGTACTTGAGTTCATCCTGCGCC
TTGTTGAGTTCAATGCGCTTGGCTTCTGTGGCCAGCTGCTGCTCCTTGCAGCGCAGTTCAGCCTCGCGGA
TTTTGAAGTAGTTCATTCGCTCTTCGAAGCTGTCCGCAGCGGTAGCAGACGCATTAGTGGCTCCATTACC
CCCTCCTCCGCCCAGGCTGGTGTTGTTGATACTCACGGAGGAGGCTGTTGATGTGTTGACCGCCACTGAG
TTCGCAGATCCCGATGATGCAGTGGCCACAGGCACTGGAACCGCCGCCGGCACTGTCGTAGCAGCCGTAA
CTGTGGGCAGGGCGCTGAAGGTAAACGTGGGCGTGGCGGCGGTTAGTTGCATCTTAACCGCCGCCGCCGC
TGCTGCCTGTTGCTGTTGGACGGCAACGGCCGCCTGTTGTTGCTGCTGCTGCTGGTGATGCACTTGGACG
GCGGCGGCTAGTTGCTGATGTTGAGCGGCAGCAAGTTGCTGCTGGGCAAGCTGTTGCGCCTGTGCTTGGG
CCTGGGCTTGTGCCTGACTTGCGCTTGAGCCTGCGCTTGGGCCTGGGCCTGCGCTTGAGCCTGCTGTGG
