[The description below was written by a language model from this plasmid's Addgene catalogue record.]
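Description:
KHBD00233 is a Gateway clone built in the pDONR221 backbone, carrying the open reading frame of the Drosophila melanogaster gene zeste (z, CG7803). It is a bacterial propagation plasmid rather than an expression vector. It is maintained at high copy in standard E. coli cloning strains under kanamycin selection. The catalogue lists it as a Gateway donor vector, but because the roughly 1.7 kb insert was introduced by Gateway cloning, the plasmid functions in practice as an entry clone. In such clones the ORF is normally flanked by attL recombination sites, which replace the donor vector's counterselectable cassette. No feature table is provided, so the exact positions of these sites and of the origin and resistance gene are not documented here. M13 forward and reverse primer sites flank the insert for sequence verification.

The record lists no promoter, tag or reporter, as expected for an entry clone, which is not designed to drive expression of the insert itself. The depositor notes that ORFs in this collection were cloned open-ended, without a stop codon. After LR recombination into a destination vector, the zeste coding sequence can therefore be read through into a C-terminal fusion partner, and it also remains compatible with N-terminal fusions. The associated publication describes automated protein-DNA interaction screening of Drosophila regulatory elements. This clone is thus one member of a fly ORF collection, presumably intended for transfer into vectors suited to such screens, although the specific destination vectors are not stated in the record.
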