Addgene plasmid #34377: KHBD00233
Depositing lab: Bart Deplancke. Depositing organization: Swiss Federal Institute of Technology (EPFL). Publication: Automated protein-DNA interaction screening of Drosophila regulatory elements. Korneel Hens, Jean-Daniel Feuz, Alina Isakova, Antonina Lagovitina, Andreas Massouras, Julien Bryois, Patrick Callaerts, Susan E. Celniker, Bart Deplancke. Nat Methods. 2011 Oct 30;8(12):1065-70. 10.1038/nmeth.1763 PubMed 22037703.
Backbone
  Vector backbone: pDONR221
  Backbone manufacturer: Invitrogen
  Backbone size w/o insert (bp): 2536
  Vector type: Gateway Donor Vector
Growth in bacteria
  Bacterial resistance: Kanamycin, 50 μg/mL
  Growth temperature: 37°C
  Growth strain: DH5alpha
  Copy number: High Copy
Gene/Insert
  Gene/Insert name: CG7803 (alt names: FBgn0004050; z; zeste)
  Species: D. melanogaster (fly)
  Insert size (bp): 1725
  Entrez Gene: z (a.k.a. Dmel_CG7803, CG7803, Dmel\CG7803, EG:BACH59J11.3, Z, e(bx), en-bx)
  Cloning method: Gateway Cloning
  Sequencing primers: 5′ M13F; 3′ M13R
Terms and licenses: Academic/Nonprofit Terms; Industry Terms: Not Available to Industry
Depositor comments: Please note that the ORFs in this collection were cloned open-ended (without a stop codon).
How to cite: KHBD00233 was a gift from Bart Deplancke (Addgene plasmid # 34377 ; http://n2t.net/addgene:34377 ; RRID:Addgene_34377)
